>Addgene plasmid #154676 | pEPYC1CB0331 | depositor full sequence | sequence record 299607 | pEPYC1CB0331 sequence 7351 bps
GCAATTGTCTTCTGCACGAAGTGGTTTAAACTATCAGTGTTTGACAGGATATATTGGCGGGTAAACCTAA
GAGAAAAGAGCGTTTATTAGAATAATCGGATATTTAAAAGGGCGTGAAAAGGTTTATCCGTTCGTCCATT
TGTATGTGCATGCCAACCACAGGGTTCCCCAGATCAGGCGCTGGCTGCTGAACCCCCAGCCGGAACTGAC
CCCACAAGGCCCTAGCGTTTGCAATGCACCAGGTCATCATTGACCCAGGCGTGTTCCACCAGGCCGCTGC
CTCGCAACTCTTCGCAGGCTTCGCCGACCTGCTCGCGCCACTTCTTCACGCGGGTGGAATCCGATCCGCA
CATGAGGCGGAAGGTTTCCAGCTTGAGCGGGTACGGCTCCCGGTGCGAGCTGAAATAGTCGAACATCCGT
CGGGCCGTCGGCGACAGCTTGCGGTACTTCTCCCATATGAATTTCGTGTAGTGGTCGCCAGCAAACAGCA
CGACGATTTCCTCGTCGATCAGGACCTGGCAACGGGACGTTTTCTTGCCACGGTCCAGGACGCGGAAGCG
GTGCAGCAGCGACACCGATTCCAGGTGCCCAACGCGGTCGGACGTGAAGCCCATCGCCGTCGCCTGTAGG
CGCGACAGGCATTCCTCGGCCTTCGTGTAATACCGGCCATTGATCGACCAGCCCAGGTCCTGGCAAAGCT
CGTAGAACGTGAAGGTGATCGGCTCGCCGATAGGGGTGCGCTTCGCGTACTCCAACACCTGCTGCCACAC
CAGTTCGTCATCGTCGGCCCGCAGCTCGACGCCGGTGTAGGTGATCTTCACGTCCTTGTTGACGTGGAAA
ATGACCTTGTTTTGCAGCGCCTCGCGCGGGATTTTCTTGTTGCGCGTGGTGAACAGGGCAGAGCGGGCCG
TGTCGTTTGGCATCGCTCGCATCGTGTCCGGCCACGGCGCAATATCGAACAAGGAAAGCTGCATTTCCTT
GATCTGCTGCTTCGTGTGTTTCAGCAACGCGGCCTGCTTGGCCTCGCTGACCTGTTTTGCCAGGTCCTCG
CCGGCGGTTTTTCGCTTCTTGGTCGTCATAGTTCCTCGCGTGTCGATGGTCATCGACTTCGCCAAACCTG
CCGCCTCCTGTTCAAGACGACGCGAACGCTCCACGGCGGCCGATGGCGCGGGCAGGGCAGGGGGAGCCAG
TTGCACGCTGTCGCGCTCGATCTTGGCCGTAGCTTGCTGGACCATCGAGCCGACGGACTGGAAGGTTTCG
CGGGGCGCACGCATGACGGTGCGGCTTGCGATGGTTTCGGCATCCTCGGCGGAAAACCCCGCGTCGATCA
GTTCTTGCCTGTATGCCTTCCGGTCAAACGTCCGATTCATTCACCCTCCTTGCGGGATTGCCCCGACTCA
CGCCGGGGCAATGTGCCCTTATTCCTGATTTGACCCGCCTGGTGCCTTGGTGTCCAGATAATCCACCTTA
TCGGCAATGAAGTCGGTCCCGTAGACCGTCTGGCCGTCCTTCTCGTACTTGGTATTCCGAATCTTGCCCT
GCACGAATACCAGCGACCCCTTGCCCAAATACTTGCCGTGGGCCTCGGCCTGAGAGCCAAAACACTTGAT
GCGGAAGAAGTCGGTGCGCTCCTGCTTGTCGCCGGCATCGTTGCGCCACATCTAGGATCTGCCAGGAACC
GTAAAAAGGCCGCGTTGCTGGCGTTTTTCCATAGGCTCCGCCCCCCTGACGAGCATCACAAAAATCGACG
CTCAAGTCAGAGGTGGCGAAACCCGACAGGACTATAAAGATACCAGGCGTTTCCCCCTGGAAGCTCCCTC
GTGCGCTCTCCTGTTCCGACCCTGCCGCTTACCGGATACCTGTCCGCCTTTCTCCCTTCGGGAAGCGTGG
CGCTTTCTCATAGCTCACGCTGTAGGTATCTCAGTTCGGTGTAGGTCGTTCGCTCCAAGCTGGGCTGTGT
GCACGAACCCCCCGTTCAGCCCGACCGCTGCGCCTTATCCGGTAACTATCGTCTTGAGTCCAACCCGGTA
AGACACGACTTATCGCCACTGGCAGCAGCCACTGGTAACAGGATTAGCAGAGCGAGGTATGTAGGCGGTG
CTACAGAGTTCTTGAAGTGGTGGCCTAACTACGGCTACACTAGAAGAACAGTATTTGGTATCTGCGCTCT
GCTGAAGCCAGTTACCTTCGGAAAAAGAGTTGGTAGCTCTTGATCCGGCAAACAAACCACCGCTGGTAGC
GGTGGTTTTTTTGTTTGCAAGCAGCAGATTACGCGCAGAAAAAAAGGATCTCAAGAAGATCCTTTGATCT
TTTCTACGGGGTCTGACGCTCAGTGGAACGAAAACTCACGTTAAGGGATTTTGGTCATGAGATTATCAAA
AAGGATCTTCACCTAGATCCTTTTAAATTAAAAATGAAGTTTTAAATCAATCTAAAGTATATATGAGTAA
ACTTGGTCTGACAGTTACCAATGCTTAATCAGTGAGGCACCTATCTCAGCGATCTGTCTATTTCGTTCAT
CCATAGTTGCCTGACTCCCCGTCGTGTAGATAACTACGATACGGGAGGGCTTACCATCTGGCCCCAGTGC
TGCAATGATACCGCGAGAACCACGCTCACCGGCTCCAGATTTATCAGCAATAAACCAGCCAGCCGGAAGG
GCCGAGCGCAGAAGTGGTCCTGCAACTTTATCCGCCTCCATCCAGTCTATTAATTGTTGCCGGGAAGCTA
GAGTAAGTAGTTCGCCAGTTAATAGTTTGCGCAACGTTGTTGCCATTGCTACAGGCATCGTGGTGTCACG
CTCGTCGTTTGGTATGGCTTCATTCAGCTCCGGTTCCCAACGATCAAGGCGAGTTACATGATCCCCCATG
TTGTGCAAAAAAGCGGTTAGCTCCTTCGGTCCTCCGATCGTTGTCAGAAGTAAGTTGGCCGCAGTGTTAT
CACTCATGGTTATGGCAGCACTGCATAATTCTCTTACTGTCATGCCATCCGTAAGATGCTTTTCTGTGAC
TGGTGAGTACTCAACCAAGTCATTCTGAGAATAGTGTATGCGGCGACCGAGTTGCTCTTGCCCGGCGTCA
ATACGGGATAATACCGCGCCACATAGCAGAACTTTAAAAGTGCTCATCATTGGAAAACGTTCTTCGGGGC
GAAAACTCTCAAGGATCTTACCGCTGTTGAGATCCAGTTCGATGTAACCCACTCGTGCACCCAACTGATC
TTCAGCATCTTTTACTTTCACCAGCGTTTCTGGGTGAGCAAAAACAGGAAGGCAAAATGCCGCAAAAAAG
GGAATAAGGGCGACACGGAAATGTTGAATACTCATACTCTTCCTTTTTCAATATTATTGAAGCATTTATC
AAGGTTATTGTCTCATGAGCGGATACATATTTGAATGTATTTAGAAAAATAAACAAATAGGGGTTCCGCG
CACGAATTGGCCAGCGCTGCCATTTTTGGGGTGAGGCCGTTCGCGGCCGAGGGGCGCAGCCCCTGGGGGG
ATGGGAGGCCCGCGTTAGCGGGCCGGGAGGGTTCGAGAAGGGGGGGCACCCCCCTTCGGCGTGCGCGGTC
ACGCGCACAGGGCGCAGCCCTGGTTAAAAACAAGGTTTATAAATATTGGTTTAAAAGCAGGTTAAAAGAC
AGGTTAGCGGTGGCCGAAAAACGGGCGGAAACCCTTGCAAATGCTGGATTTTCTGCCTGTGGACAGCCCC
TCAAATGTCAATAGGTGCGCCCCTCATCTGTCAGCACTCTGCCCCTCAAGTGTCAAGGATCGCGCCCCTC
ATCTGTCAGTAGTCGCGCCCCTCAAGTGTCAATACCGCAGGGCACTTATCCCCAGGCTTGTCCACATCAT
CTGTGGGAAACTCGCGTAAAATCAGGCGTTTTCGCCGATTTGCGAGGCTGGCCAGCTCCACGTCGCCGGC
CGAAATCGAGCCTGCCCCTCATCTGTCAACGCCGCGCCGGGTGAGTCGGCCCCTCAAGTGTCAACGTCCG
CCCCTCATCTGTCAGTGAGGGCCAAGTTTTCCGCGAGGTATCCACAACGCCGGCGGCCGCGGTGTCTCGC
ACACGGCTTCGACGGCGTTTCTGGCGCGTTTGCAGGGCCATAGACGGCCGCCAGCCCAGCGGCGAGGGCA
ACCAGCCCGGTGAGCGTCGCAAAGGAGATCCTGATCTGACTGATGGGCTGCCTGTATCGAGTGGTGATTT
TGTGCCGAGCTGCCGGTCGGGGAGCTGTTGGCTGGCTGGTGGCAGGATATATTGTGGTGTAAACAAATTG
ACGCTTAGACAACTTAATAACACATTGCGGACGTTTTTAATGTACTGGGGTGGATGCAGTGGGCCCCACT
CTGTGAAGACAATGCCGAATTCGGATCCGGAGTGGAAGATTCAGAAAATCTCCATCAACAAATAATCCAA
GTAAGGATTAATGGATTGATCAACATCCTTACCGCTATGGGTAAGATTGATGAAAAGTCAAAAACAAAAA
TCAATTATGCACACCAGCATGTGTTGATCACCAGCTATTGTGGGACACCAATTTCGTCCACAGACATCAA
CATCTTATCGTCCTTTGAAGATAAGATAATAATGTTGAAGATAAGAGTGGGAGCCACCACTAAAACATTG
CTTTGTCAAAAGCTAAAAAAGATGATGCCCGAGAAGCATGTGAAGCCGGTCCCTCCACTAAGAAAATTAG
TGAAGCATCTTCCAGTGGTCCCTCCACTCACAGCTCAATCAGTGAGCAACAGGACGAAGGAAATGACGTA
AGCCATGACGTCTAATCCCACAAGAATTTCCTTATATAAGGAACACAAATCAGAAGGTACTGTATTTTTA
CAACAATTACCAACAACAACAAACAACAAACAACATTACAATTACTATTTACAATTACAATGGAGGACGC
CAAAAACATAAAGAAAGGCCCGGCGCCATTCTATCCGCTGGAAGATGGAACCGCTGGAGAGCAACTGCAT
AAGGCTATGAAGAGATACGCCCTGGTTCCTGGAACAATTGCTTTTACAGATGCACATATCGAGGTGGACA
TCACTTACGCTGAGTACTTCGAAATGTCCGTTCGGTTGGCAGAAGCTATGAAACGATATGGGCTGAATAC
AAATCACAGAATCGTCGTATGCAGTGAAAACTCTCTTCAATTCTTTATGCCGGTGTTGGGCGCGTTATTT
ATCGGAGTTGCAGTTGCGCCCGCGAACGACATTTATAATGAACGTGAATTGCTCAACAGTATGGGCATTT
CGCAGCCTACCGTGGTGTTCGTTTCCAAAAAGGGGTTGCAAAAAATTTTGAACGTGCAAAAAAAGCTCCC
AATCATCCAAAAAATTATTATCATGGATTCTAAAACGGATTACCAGGGATTTCAGTCGATGTACACGTTC
GTCACATCTCATCTACCTCCCGGTTTTAATGAATACGATTTTGTGCCAGAGTCCTTCGATAGGGACAAGA
CAATTGCACTGATCATGAACTCCTCTGGATCTACTGGTCTGCCTAAAGGTGTCGCTCTGCCTCATAGAAC
TGCCTGCGTGAGATTCTCGCATGCCAGAGATCCTATTTTTGGCAATCAAATCATTCCGGATACTGCGATT
TTAAGTGTTGTTCCATTCCATCACGGTTTTGGAATGTTTACTACACTCGGATATTTGATATGTGGATTTC
GAGTCGTCTTAATGTATAGATTTGAAGAAGAACTGTTTCTGAGGAGCCTTCAGGATTACAAGATTCAAAG
TGCGCTGCTGGTGCCAACCCTATTCTCCTTCTTCGCCAAAAGCACTCTGATTGACAAATACGATTTATCT
AATTTACACGAAATTGCTTCTGGTGGCGCTCCCCTCTCTAAGGAAGTCGGGGAAGCGGTTGCCAAGAGGT
TCCATCTGCCAGGTATCAGGCAAGGATATGGGCTCACTGAGACTACATCAGCTATTCTGATTACACCCGA
GGGGGATGATAAACCGGGCGCGGTCGGTAAAGTTGTTCCATTTTTTGAAGCGAAGGTTGTGGATCTGGAT
ACCGGGAAAACGCTGGGCGTTAATCAAAGAGGCGAACTGTGTGTGAGAGGTCCTATGATTATGTCCGGTT
ATGTAAACAATCCGGAAGCGACCAACGCCTTGATTGACAAGGATGGATGGCTACATTCTGGAGACATAGC
TTACTGGGACGAGGACGAACACTTCTTCATCGTTGACCGCCTGAAGTCTCTGATTAAGTACAAAGGCTAT
CAGGTGGCTCCCGCTGAATTGGAATCCATCTTGCTCCAACACCCCAACATCTTCGACGCAGGTGTCGCAG
GTCTGCCCGACGATGACGCCGGTGAACTTCCCGCCGCCGTTGTTGTTTTGGAGCACGGAAAGACGATGAC
GGAAAAAGAGATCGTGGATTACGTCGCCAGTCAAGTAACAACCGCGAAAAAGTTGCGCGGAGGAGTTGTG
TTTGTGGACGAAGTACCGAAAGGTCTTACCGGAAAACTCGACGCAAGAAAAATCAGAGAGATCCTCATAA
AGGCCAAGAAGGGCGGAAAGATCGCCGTGGGTTCGGATTATAAGGACCATGACGGAGACTATAAGGACCA
TGACCTCGACGCTGCAGCAGCGGATTATAAGGACGATGACGATAAGTGAGCTTGTCCTGCTTTAATGAGA
TATGCGAGAAGCCTATGATCGCATGATATTTGCTTTCAATTCTGTTGTGCACGTTGTAAAAAACCTGAGC
ATGTGTAGCTCAGATCCTTACCGCCGGTTTCGGTTCATTCTAATGAATATATCACCCGTTACTATCGTAT
TTTTATGAATAATATTCTCCGTTCAATTTACTGATTGTACCCTACTACTTATATGTACAATATTAAAATG
AAAACAATATATTGTGCTGAATAGGTTTATAGCGACATCTATGATAGAGCGCCACAATAACAAACAATTG
CGTTTTATTATTACAAATCCAATTTTAAAAAAAGCGGCAGAACCGGTCAAACCTAAAAGACTGATTACAT
AAATCTTATTCAAATTTCAAAAGTGCCCCAGGGGCTAGTATCTACGACACACCGAGCGGCGAACTAATAA
CGCTCACTGAAGGGAACTCCGGTTCCCCGCCGGCGCGCATGGGTGAGATTCCTTGAAGTTGAGTATTGGC
CGTCCGCTCTACCGAAAGTTACGGGCACCATTCAACCCGGTCCAGCACGGCGGCCGGGTAACCGACTTGC
TGCCCCGAGAATTATGCAGCATTTTTTTGGTGTATGTGGGCCCCAAATGAAGTGCAGGTCAAACCTTGAC
AGTGACGACAAATCGTTGGGCGGGTCCAGGGCGAATTTTGCGACAACATGTCGAGGCTCAGCAGGACCGC
T
Features (pLannotate 1.2.2; 11 found; start..end, strand, type, name):
     42..66      +  misc_feature   RB T-DNA repeat: right border repeat from nopaline C58 T-DNA
    178..198     -  CDS            TetR (fragment): tetracycline resistance regulatory protein; tetR
    225..1370    -  CDS            trfA: TRFA_ECOLX - Experimental evidence at protein level: Swiss-Prot protein existence level 1. Also involved in plasmid copy number control, promoting intermolecular coupling of protein bound iterons at oriV, which inhibits replication initiation. From Escherichia coli.
   1706..2294    -  rep_origin     ori: high-copy-number ColE1/pMB1/pBR322/pUC origin of replication
   2465..3325    -  CDS            AmpR: β-lactamase; bla; confers resistance to ampicillin, carbenicillin, and related antibiotics
   3326..3430    -  promoter       AmpR promoter: bla
   3517..4148    -  rep_origin     oriV: incP origin of replication
   4240..4264    +  misc_feature   LB T-DNA repeat: left border repeat from nopaline C58 T-DNA
   4833..4888    +  misc_feature   TMV Ω: translational enhancer from the tobacco mosaic virus 5'-leader sequence (Gallie et al., 1988)
   4890..6539    +  CDS            luciferase: firefly luciferase; luc+; enhanced luc+ version of the luciferase gene
   6637..7344    +  terminator     OCS terminator: octopine synthase terminator
