[The description below was written by a language model from this plasmid's Addgene catalogue record and pLannotate feature annotations shown in this document.]
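Description:
pEPYC1CB0331 is a MoClo (Golden Gate modular cloning) Level 1 plasmid carrying a single plant transcription unit that reports promoter activity through firefly luciferase. It is built in the pICH47732 Level 1 acceptor, a binary-type backbone. The annotated 7,351 nt sequence contains nopaline-type left and right T-DNA border repeats flanking the cassette. This arrangement is compatible with Agrobacterium-mediated delivery into plant cells as well as direct DNA delivery, although the record does not say which route was used. In bacteria the plasmid is maintained by a high-copy ColE1/pUC-type origin. It also carries the broad-host-range incP oriV with its trfA replication initiator gene, which together allow replication outside E. coli. Selection is by ampicillin resistance from the bla gene under its own promoter. A short TetR fragment in the annotation appears to be a backbone remnant.

The cassette is described as MMV(ΔbHLH2)::TMV::LucF::Flag::ocsT. According to the insert name, expression is driven by an MMV promoter variant designated ΔbHLH2, which suggests removal of a bHLH-type transcription factor binding site. This promoter region lies upstream of the annotated features and was not itself detected by the annotation tool. It is followed by the tobacco mosaic virus Ω leader, a translational enhancer. Next come the luc+ firefly luciferase coding sequence with a Flag tag (named in the record but not separately annotated) and the octopine synthase terminator. The parts were assembled through BsaI sites that were destroyed during cloning. The construct belongs to a study on rational design of minimal synthetic plant promoters, where luciferase output would serve as a quantitative readout of the promoter variant's strength.
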