Addgene plasmid #154676: pEPYC1CB0331
Purpose: MoClo Level 1 luciferase reporter
Depositing lab: Nicola Patron. Depositing organization: Earlham Institute. Publication: Rational design of minimal synthetic promoters for plants. Cai YM, Kallam K, Tidd H, Gendarini G, Salzman A, Patron NJ. Nucleic Acids Res. 2020 Aug 28. pii: 5897334. doi: 10.1093/nar/gkaa682. PubMed 32856047.
Backbone
  Vector backbone: pICH47732
  Vector type: Synthetic Biology
Growth in bacteria
  Bacterial resistance: Ampicillin, 100 μg/mL
  Growth temperature: 37°C
  Growth strain: NEB Stable
  Copy number: High Copy
Gene/Insert
  Gene/Insert name: MMV(ΔbHLH2) Firefly luciferase expression cassette [MMV(ΔbHLH2)::TMV::LucF::Flag::ocsT]
  Species: Synthetic
  Cloning method: Restriction Enzyme; 5′ cloning site BsaI (destroyed during cloning); 3′ cloning site BsaI (destroyed during cloning)
Terms and licenses: Academic/Nonprofit Terms; Industry Terms: Not Available to Industry
Depositor comments: Please visit https://www.biorxiv.org/content/10.1101/2020.05.14.095406v1 for bioRxiv preprint.
How to cite: pEPYC1CB0331 was a gift from Nicola Patron (Addgene plasmid # 154676 ; http://n2t.net/addgene:154676 ; RRID:Addgene_154676)
